Addgene plasmid #57836: mKO-Cx43-7
Purpose: Localization: Gap Junctions, Excitation: 548, Emission: 561
Depositing lab: Michael Davidson. Depositing organization: Florida State University, Tallahassee.
Backbone
  Vector backbone: mKO
  Backbone size w/o insert (bp): 4750
  Vector type: Mammalian Expression
  Selectable markers: Neomycin (select with G418)
Growth in bacteria
  Bacterial resistance: Kanamycin, 50 μg/mL
  Growth temperature: 37°C
  Growth strain: DH5alpha
  Copy number: High Copy
Gene/Insert
  Gene/Insert name: Cx43 (alt names: Rat Alpha-1 Connexin 43; NM_012567.2)
  Species: R. norvegicus (rat)
  Promoter: CMV
  Tag / fusion protein: mKO
  Cloning method: Unknown
  Sequencing primers: 5′ CMV-F; 3′ SV40pA-R
Terms and licenses: Academic/Nonprofit Terms; Industry Terms: Not Available to Industry
Depositor comments: R. norvegicus (rat) Alpha-1 Connexin 43. Excitation = 548; Emission = 561
How to cite: mKO-Cx43-7 was a gift from Michael Davidson (Addgene plasmid # 57836 ; http://n2t.net/addgene:57836 ; RRID:Addgene_57836)
