[The description below was written by a language model from this plasmid's Addgene catalogue record.]
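Description:
mKO-Cx43-7 is a mammalian expression plasmid that produces rat alpha-1 connexin 43 (Cx43) fused to the orange fluorescent protein mKO (monomeric Kusabira Orange). It is built on an mKO fluorescent-protein backbone of about 4.75 kb without the insert. The fusion is driven by the CMV promoter, a strong constitutive promoter in most cultured mammalian cell lines. The listed 3′ sequencing primer points to an SV40 polyadenylation signal downstream of the coding region. The plasmid is maintained at high copy in E. coli under kanamycin selection. It also carries a neomycin resistance marker, so stably transfected mammalian cells can be selected with G418. The record gives no feature table. It also does not explicitly state the origin of replication, the orientation of the tag relative to Cx43, or the linker between them; the "7" in the name may refer to linker length, but this is not confirmed.

Connexin 43 is a gap junction channel subunit. It oligomerises into hemichannels that dock between neighbouring cells and cluster into gap junction plaques. Fusing it to mKO therefore gives a fluorescent marker for gap junctions, which is the localization purpose stated in the record. The recorded excitation and emission maxima are 548 nm and 561 nm, which places the signal in the orange range. The construct is typically used for live- or fixed-cell fluorescence imaging of gap junction distribution, trafficking and plaque formation. It can also serve as an orange localization reference alongside spectrally distinct fluorescent fusions in multicolour experiments.
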