>Addgene plasmid #57836 | mKO-Cx43-7 | depositor partial sequence | sequence record 88987 | insert sequence
GACGTCAGATCCGCTAGCGCTACCGGACTCAGATCTCGAGCTCAAGCTTCGAATTCGGCAGCACTTTTCT
TTCATTGGGGGGAAGGCGTGAGGAAAGTACCAAACAGCAGCAGACTTTTAAACTTTAAACAGACAGGTCT
GAGAGCCTGAACTCTCATTTTTCCTTTGACTTCAGCCTCCAAGGAGTTCCACCAACTTTGGCGCGCCGGC
TTCACTTTCATTAAGTGAAAGAGAGGTGCCCAGACATGGGTGACTGGAGTGCCTTGGGGAAGCTTCTGGA
CAAGGTCCAAGCCTACTCCACCGCTGGAGGGAAGGTGTGGCTGTCAGTGCTCTTCATATTCAGAATCCTG
CTCCTGGGGACAGCTGTTGAGTCAGCTTGGGGTGATGAACAGTCTGCCTTTCGCTGTAACACTCAACAAC
CTGGCTGCGAAAACGTCTGCTATGACAAGTCCTTCCCCATCTCTCACGTGCGCTTCTGGGTCCTTCAGAT
CATATTCGTGTCTGTGCCCACACTCCTGTACTTGGCCCATGTGTTCTATGTGATGAGGAAGGAAGAGAAG
CTAAACAAGAAAGAAGAGGAGCTCAAAGTGGCCCAGACTGACGGGGTCAACGTGGAGATGCACCTGAAGC
AGATTGAAATCAAGAAGTTCAAGTACGGGATTGAAGAGCACGGCAAGGTGAAAATGAGGGGCGGCTTGCT
GAGAACCTACATCATCAGCATCCTCTTCAAGTCTGTCTTCGAGGTGGCCTTCCTGCTCATCCAGTGGTAC
ATCTATGGGTTCAGCTTGAGCGCGGTCTACACCTGCAAGAGAGATCCCTGCCCCCACCAGGTAGACTGCT
TCCTCTCACGTCCCACGGAGAAAACCATCTTCATCATCTTCATGCTGGTGGTGTCCTTGGTGTCTCTCGC
TTTGAACATCATTGAGCTCTTCTACGTCTTCTTCAAAGGCGTTAAGGATCGCGTGAAGGGAAGAAGCGAT
CCTTACCACGCCACCACTGGCCCACTGAGCCCATCAAAAGACTGCGGATCTCCAAAATACGCCTACTTCA
ATGGCTGCTCCTCACCAACGGCTCCACTCTCGCCTATGTCTCCTCCTGGGTACAAGCTGGTTACTGGTGA
CAGAAACAATTCCTCGTGCCGCAATTACAACAAGCAAGCTAGCGAGCAAAACTGGGCGAACTACAGCGCA
GAGCAAAATCGCATGGGGCAGGCCGGAAGCACCATCTCCAACTCGCACGCCCAGCCGTTCGATTTCCCCG
ACGACAACCAGAATGCCAAAAAAGTTGCTGCTGGACATGAACTCCAGCCATTAGCCATCGTGGACCAACG
ACCTTCCAGCAGAGCCAGCAGCCGCGCCAGCAGCAGGCCTCGGCCTGATGACCTGGAGATTGCGGATCCA
CCGGTCGCCACCATGGTGAGTGTGATTAAACCAGAGATGAAGATGAGGTACTACATGGACGGCTCCGTCA
ATGGGCATGAGTTCACAATTGAAGGTGAAGGCACAGGCAGACCTTACGAGGGACATCAAGAGATGACACT
ACGCGTCACAATGGCCAAGGGCGGGCCAATGCCTTTCGCGTTTGACTTAGTGTCACACGTGTTCTGTTAC
GGCCACAGACCTTTTACTAAATATCCAGAAGAGATACCAGACTATTTCAAACAAGCATTTCCTGAAGGCC
TGTCATGGGAAAGGTCGTTGGAGTTCGAAGATGGTGGGTCCGCTTCAGTCAGTGCGCATATAAGCCTTAG
AGGAAACACCTTCTACCACAAATCCAAATTTACTGGGGTTAACTTTCCTGCCGATGGTCCTATCATGCAA
AACCAAAGTGTTGATTGGGAGCCATCAACCGAGAAAATTACTGCCAGCGACGGAGTTCTGAAGGGTGATG
TTACGATGTACCTAAAACTTGAAGGAGGCGGCAATCACAAATGCCAATTCAAGACTACTTACAAGGCGGC
AAAAAAGATTCTTAAAATGCCAGGAAGCCATTACATCAGCCATCGCCTCGTCAGGAAAACCGAAGGCAAC
ATTACTGAGCTGGTAGAAGATGCAGTAGCTCATTCCTAAGCGGCCGCGACTCTAGATCATAATCAGCCAT
ACCACAT
